Addgene plasmid #43763: IV-GAA
Depositing lab: Chad Cowan & Kiran Musunuru. Depositing organization: Harvard University. Publication: A TALEN Genome-Editing System for Generating Human Stem Cell-Based Disease Models. Ding Q, Lee YK, Schaefer EA, Peters DT, Veres A, Kim K, Kuperwasser N, Motola DL, Meissner TB, Hendriks WT, Trevisan M, Gupta RM, Moisan A, Banks E, Friesen M, Schinzel RT, Xia F, Tang A, Xia Y, Figueroa E, Wann A, Ahfeldt T, Daheron L, Zhang F, Rubin LL, Peng LF, Chung RT, Musunuru K, Cowan CA. Cell Stem Cell. 2012 Dec 12. pii: S1934-5909(12)00645-5. doi: 10.1016/j.stem.2012.11.011. PubMed 23246482.
Backbone
  Vector backbone: pCRII-TOPO
  Backbone manufacturer: Invitrogen
  Backbone size w/o insert (bp): 3973
  Vector type: Bacterial Cloning
Growth in bacteria
  Bacterial resistance: Ampicillin and Kanamycin, 100 & 50 μg/mL
  Growth temperature: 37°C
  Growth strain: Top10
  Copy number: High Copy
Gene/Insert
  Gene/Insert name: IV-GAA
  Species: Synthetic
  Insert size (bp): 279
  Cloning method: TOPO Cloning
  Sequencing primers: 5′ T7; 3′ M13-rev
Terms and licenses: Academic/Nonprofit Terms; Industry Terms: Not Available to Industry
How to cite: IV-GAA was a gift from Chad Cowan & Kiran Musunuru (Addgene plasmid # 43763 ; http://n2t.net/addgene:43763 ; RRID:Addgene_43763)
