[The description below was written by a language model from this plasmid's Addgene catalogue record.]
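Description:
IV-GAA is a small bacterial cloning plasmid built on the commercial pCRII-TOPO backbone (about 4 kb without insert), into which a 279 bp synthetic fragment named IV-GAA was placed by TOPO cloning. It is a high-copy plasmid maintained in E. coli and carries both ampicillin and kanamycin resistance, so either or both drugs can be used for selection. The insert lies within the backbone's cloning region and can be read from the flanking T7 and M13 reverse primer sites listed for sequencing. No feature table is provided, and the record lists no mammalian promoter, reporter or expression cassette. This fits the "bacterial cloning" vector type, meaning the plasmid serves as a storage and source vector rather than an expression construct.

The record does not say what the insert encodes. The associated publication describes a TALEN genome-editing system for making human stem cell-based disease models. The name suggests, though the record does not confirm it, that this is one component of a modular TALE repeat assembly library, with "IV" indicating a position in the array and "GAA" the three DNA bases recognised by the repeats. The 279 bp size is roughly compatible with a short block of TALE repeats, but this is inference rather than recorded fact. On that reading, the plasmid would supply a pre-assembled fragment to be excised or amplified and joined with other library members when building custom TALEN DNA-binding domains. It would not be delivered into cells directly. Distribution is limited to academic and nonprofit users.
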