>Addgene plasmid #43763 | IV-GAA | depositor partial sequence | sequence record 59028 | IV-GAA sequence 279 bps
CGTCTCGACTCACCCCAGAGCAGGTCGTGGCAATCGCGAGCAATAACGGCGGAAAACAGGCTTTGGAAAC
GGTGCAGAGGCTCCTTCCAGTGCTGTGCCAAGCGCACGGCCTCACCCCAGAGCAGGTCGTGGCAATCGCC
TCCAACATTGGCGGGAAACAGGCACTCGAGACTGTCCAGCGCCTGCTTCCCGTGCTGTGCCAAGCGCACG
GATTAACCCCAGAGCAGGTCGTGGCAATCGCCTCCAACATTGGCGGGAGACCCGCACTGGAGAGAGACG
