>Addgene plasmid #43763 | IV-GAA | addgene partial sequence | sequence record 62181 | M13-F20 5'-TGTAAAACGACGGCCAGT-3'
CTATAGGGCGAATTGGGCCCTCTAGATGCATGCTCGAGCGGCCGCCAGTGTGATGGATATCTGCAGAATT
CGCCCTTATATAGATGCCGTCCTAGCGCGTCTCGACTCACCCCAGAGCAGGTCGTGGCAATCGCGAGCAA
TAACGGCGGAAAACAGGCTTTGGAAACGGTGCAGAGGCTCCTTCCAGTGCTGTGCCAAGCGCACGGCCTC
ACCCCAGAGCAGGTCGTGGCAATCGCCTCCAACATTGGCGGGAAACAGGCACTCGAGACTGTCCAGCGCC
TGCTTCCCGTGCTGTGCCAAGCGCACGGATTAACCCCAGAGCAGGTCGTGGCAATCGCCTCCAACATTGG
CGGGAGACCCGCACTGGAGAGAGACGTGGGCACAGGAAAGATACTTAAGGGCGAATTCCAGCACACTGGC
GGCCGTTACTAGTGGATCCGAGCTCGGTACCAAGCTTGATGCATAGCTTGAGTATTCTATAGTGTCACCT
AAATAGCTTGGCGTAATCATGGTCATAGCTGTTTCCTGTGTGAAATTGTTATCCGCTCACAATTCCACAC
AACATACGAGCCGGAAGCATAAAGTGTAAAGCCTGGGGTGCCTAATGAGTGAGCTAACTCACATTAATTG
CGTTGCGCTCACTGCCCGCTTTCCAGTCGGGAAACCTGTCGTGCCAGCTGCATTAATGAATCGGCCAACG
CGCGGGGAGAGGCGGTTTGCGTATTGGGCGCTCTTCCGCTTCCTCGCTCACTGACTCGCTGCGCTCGGTC
GTTCGGCTGCGGCGAGCGGTATCAGCTCACTCAAAGGCGGTAATACGGTTATCCACAGAATCAGGGGATA
ACGCAGGAAAGAACATGTGAGCAAAAGGCCAGCAAAAG
